Addgene plasmid #181854: pcDNA3.1(+)-DnaJB1(H33Q)-PKAcat-mCherry
Purpose: mCherry-tagged DnaJB1-PKA catalytic subunit fusion with H33Q DnaJB1 mutation to block Hsp70 binding; for mammalian expression.
Depositing lab: Jin Zhang. Depositing organization: University of California, San Diego (UCSD). Publication: Phase Separation of a PKA Regulatory Subunit Controls cAMP Compartmentation and Oncogenic Signaling. Zhang JZ, Lu TW, Stolerman LM, Tenner B, Yang JR, Zhang JF, Falcke M, Rangamani P, Taylor SS, Mehta S, Zhang J. Cell. 2020 Sep 17;182(6):1531-1544.e15. doi: 10.1016/j.cell.2020.07.043. Epub 2020 Aug 25. PubMed 32846158.
Backbone
  Vector backbone: pcDNA3
  Backbone manufacturer: Invitrogen
  Backbone size w/o insert (bp): 5360
  Total vector size (bp): 7304
  Vector type: Mammalian Expression
  Selectable markers: Bleomycin
Growth in bacteria
  Bacterial resistance: Ampicillin, 100 μg/mL
  Growth temperature: 37°C
  Growth strain: DH5alpha
  Copy number: High Copy
Gene/Insert
  Gene/Insert name: DnaJB1-PKAcat-mCherry (alt name: DnaJB1(1-70; H33Q)-PKAcat(16-351)-mCherry)
  Species: H. sapiens (human)
  Insert size (bp): 1944
  Mutation: Histidine 33 in DnaJB1 changed to glutamine.
  Entrez Gene: PRKACA (a.k.a. CAFD1, PKACA, PPNAD4); DNAJB1 (a.k.a. HSPF1, Hdj1, Hsp40, RSPH16B, Sis1)
  Promoter: CMV
  Tag / fusion protein: mCherry (C terminal on insert)
  Cloning method: Restriction Enzyme; 5′ cloning site HindIII (not destroyed); 3′ cloning site XbaI (not destroyed)
  Sequencing primers: 5′ CMV forward; 3′ BGH reverse
Terms and licenses: Academic/Nonprofit Terms; Industry Terms: Not Available to Industry
How to cite: pcDNA3.1(+)-DnaJB1(H33Q)-PKAcat-mCherry was a gift from Jin Zhang (Addgene plasmid # 181854 ; http://n2t.net/addgene:181854 ; RRID:Addgene_181854)
