[The description below was written by a language model from this plasmid's Addgene catalogue record and pLannotate feature annotations shown in this document.]
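Description:
pcDNA3.1(+)-DnaJB1(H33Q)-PKAcat-mCherry is a mammalian expression plasmid on an Invitrogen pcDNA3-family backbone. It is propagated in E. coli through a high-copy ColE1/pUC-type origin with ampicillin resistance (AmpR, β-lactamase), and it also carries an f1 phage origin. For selection in mammalian cells, the record lists bleomycin. This matches the annotated BleoR (Sh ble) cassette, which is driven by the SV40 early promoter together with the bacterial EM7 promoter and terminated by an SV40 polyadenylation signal. The catalogue gives a total size of 7,304 bp, whereas the sequenced record behind the feature table is 6,881 nt; the record does not explain this difference.

The payload is a single open reading frame, cloned between HindIII and XbaI, expressed from the CMV immediate-early enhancer/promoter and terminated by the bGH polyadenylation signal. A T7 promoter lies upstream of the insert. The frame encodes human DnaJB1 residues 1–70 fused to residues 16–351 of the PKA catalytic subunit (PRKACA), followed by a C-terminal mCherry red fluorescent tag. The automated annotation labels the short N-terminal segment as a DNAJB3 fragment, most likely a homology-based call on the J-domain region that the catalogue identifies as DnaJB1. Histidine 33 of the DnaJB1 portion is changed to glutamine, a mutation intended to block Hsp70 binding.

The construct is used to express and visualise the Hsp70-binding-deficient form of the DnaJB1-PKAcat fusion in mammalian cells. The associated work concerns PKA regulatory subunit phase separation, cAMP compartmentation and oncogenic signalling.
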