Features (pLannotate 1.2.2; 23 found; start..end, strand, type, name):
    105..484     +  enhancer       CMV enhancer: human cytomegalovirus immediate early enhancer
    485..688     +  promoter       CMV promoter: human cytomegalovirus (CMV) immediate early promoter
    684..717     +  LTR            5' LTR (truncated) (fragment): truncated 5' long terminal repeat (LTR) from HIV-1
    733..751     +  promoter       T7 promoter: promoter for bacteriophage T7 RNA polymerase
    796..993     +  CDS            DNAJB3 (fragment): DNJB3_HUMAN - Also known as HCG3. Experimental evidence at protein level: Swiss-Prot protein existence level 1. May operate as a co-chaperone of the male germ cell- and haploid stage-specific Hsp70 proteins. From Homo sapiens (Human).
    991..2004    +  CDS            PRKACA: KAPCA_HUMAN - Also known as PKACA. Experimental evidence at protein level: Swiss-Prot protein existence level 1. [Isoform 2]: Phosphorylates and activates ABL1 in sperm flagellum to promote spermatozoa capacitation. From Homo sapiens (Human).
   2017..2724    +  CDS            mCherry: mCherry is a basic (constitutively fluorescent) red fluorescent protein published in 2004, derived from Discosoma sp.. It is reported to be a very rapidly-maturing monomer with low acid sensitivity.
   2765..2989    +  polyA_signal   bGH poly(A) signal: bovine growth hormone polyadenylation signal
   2993..3014    +  promoter       SV40 promoter (fragment): SV40 enhancer and early promoter
   3035..3463    +  rep_origin     f1 ori (sequence partly withheld): f1 bacteriophage origin of replication; arrow indicates direction of (+) strand synthesis
   3477..3806    +  promoter       SV40 promoter: SV40 enhancer and early promoter
   3854..3901    +  promoter       EM7 promoter: synthetic bacterial promoter&nbsp
   3920..4294    +  CDS            BleoR: antibiotic-binding protein; Sh ble from Streptoalloteichus hindustanus; confers resistance to bleomycin, phleomycin, and Zeocin™
   4304..4429    +  CDS            ble (fragment): BLE_KLEPN - Experimental evidence at protein level: Swiss-Prot protein existence level 1. Binding protein with a strong affinity to the bleomycin family of antibiotics. Binds to CL990; an antimitotic-antibiotic compound. From Klebsiella pneumoniae.
   4424..4545    +  polyA_signal   SV40 poly(A) signal: SV40 polyadenylation signal
   4618..4634    -  protein_bind   lac operator: The lac repressor binds to the lac operator to inhibit transcription in E. coli. This inhibition can be relieved by adding lactose or isopropyl-β-D-thiogalactopyranoside (IPTG). lac repressor encoded by lacI
   4642..4672    -  promoter       lac promoter: promoter for the E. coli lac operon
   4687..4708    -  protein_bind   CAP binding site: CAP binding activates transcription in the presence of cAMP. E. coli catabolite activator protein
   4721..4813    -  CDS            lacI (fragment): lac repressor; lacI; The lac repressor binds to the lac operator to inhibit transcription in E. coli. This inhibition can be relieved by adding lactose or isopropyl-β-D-thiogalactopyranoside (IPTG).
   4996..5584    -  rep_origin     ori: high-copy-number ColE1/pMB1/pBR322/pUC origin of replication
   5755..6615    -  CDS            AmpR: β-lactamase; bla; confers resistance to ampicillin, carbenicillin, and related antibiotics
   6616..6720    -  promoter       AmpR promoter: bla
   6779..6831    -  misc_feature   bom (fragment): basis of mobility region from pBR322
>Addgene plasmid #181854 | pcDNA3.1(+)-DnaJB1(H33Q)-PKAcat-mCherry | addgene full sequence | sequence record 362794 | Addgene NGS Result
TTAAGCTACAACAAGGCAAGGCTTGACCGACAATTGCATGAAGAATCTGCTTAGGGTTAGGCGTTTTGCG
CTGCTTCGCGATGTACGGGCCAGATATACGCGTTGACATTGATTATTGACTAGTTATTAATAGTAATCAA
TTACGGGGTCATTAGTTCATAGCCCATATATGGAGTTCCGCGTTACATAACTTACGGTAAATGGCCCGCC
TGGCTGACCGCCCAACGACCCCCGCCCATTGACGTCAATAATGACGTATGTTCCCATAGTAACGCCAATA
GGGACTTTCCATTGACGTCAATGGGTGGAGTATTTACGGTAAACTGCCCACTTGGCAGTACATCAAGTGT
ATCATATGCCAAGTACGCCCCCTATTGACGTCAATGACGGTAAATGGCCCGCCTGGCATTATGCCCAGTA
CATGACCTTATGGGACTTTCCTACTTGGCAGTACATCTACGTATTAGTCATCGCTATTACCATGGTGATG
CGGTTTTGGCAGTACATCAATGGGCGTGGATAGCGGTTTGACTCACGGGGATTTCCAAGTCTCCACCCCA
TTGACGTCAATGGGAGTTTGTTTTGGCACCAAAATCAACGGGACTTTCCAAAATGTCGTAACAACTCCGC
CCCATTGACGCAAATGGGCGGTAGGCGTGTACGGTGGGAGGTCTATATAAGCAGAGCTCTCTGGCTAACT
AGAGAACCCACTGCTTACTGGCTTATCGAAATTAATACGACTCACTATAGGGAGACCCAAGCTGGCTAGC
GTTTAAACTTAAGCTTATGGGTAAAGACTACTACCAGACGTTGGGCCTGGCCCGCGGCGCGTCGGACGAG
GAGATCAAGCGGGCCTACCGCCGCCAGGCGCTGCGCTACCAGCCGGACAAGAACAAGGAGCCCGGCGCCG
AGGAGAAGTTCAAGGAGATCGCTGAGGCCTACGACGTGCTCAGCGACCCGCGCAAGCGCGAGATCTTCGA
CCGCTACGGGGAGGAAGTGAAAGAATTCTTAGCCAAAGCCAAAGAAGATTTTCTTAAAAAATGGGAAAGT
CCCGCTCAGAACACAGCCCACTTGGATCAGTTTGAACGAATCAAGACCCTCGGCACGGGCTCCTTCGGGC
GGGTGATGCTGGTGAAACACAAGGAGACCGGGAACCACTATGCCATGAAGATCCTCGACAAACAGAAGGT
GGTGAAACTGAAACAGATCGAACACACCCTGAATGAAAAGCGCATCCTGCAAGCTGTCAACTTTCCGTTC
CTCGTCAAACTCGAGTTCTCCTTCAAGGACAACTCAAACTTATACATGGTCATGGAGTACGTGCCCGGCG
GGGAGATGTTCTCACACCTACGGCGGATCGGAAGGTTCAGTGAGCCCCATGCCCGTTTCTACGCGGCCCA
GATCGTCCTGACCTTTGAGTATCTGCACTCGCTGGATCTCATCTACAGGGACCTGAAGCCGGAGAATCTG
CTCATTGACCAGCAGGGCTACATTCATGTGACAGACTTCGGTTTCGCCAAGCGCGTGAAGGGCCGCACTT
GGACCTTGTGCGGCACCCCTGAGTACCTGGCCCCTGAGATTATCCTGAGCAAAGGCTACAACAAGGCCGT
GGACTGGTGGGCCCTGGGGGTTCTTATCTATGAAATGGCCGCTGGCTACCCGCCCTTCTTCGCAGACCAG
CCCATCCAGATCTATGAGAAGATCGTCTCTGGGAAGGTGCGCTTCCCTTCCCACTTCAGCTCTGACTTGA
AGGACCTGCTGCGGAACCTCCTGCAGGTAGATCTCACCAAGCGCTTTGGGAACCTCAAGAATGGGGTCAA
CGATATCAAGAACCACAAGTGGTTTGCCACAACTGACTGGATTGCCATCTACCAGAGGAAGGTGGAAGCT
CCCTTCATACCAAAGTTTAAAGGCCCTGGGGATACGAGTAACTTTGACGACTATGAGGAAGAAGAAATCC
GGGTCTCCATCAATGAGAAGTGTGGCAAGGAGTTTTCTGAGTTTGGATCCGGGAGCATGGTGAGCAAGGG
CGAGGAGGATAACATGGCCATCATCAAGGAGTTCATGCGCTTCAAGGTGCACATGGAGGGCTCCGTGAAC
GGCCACGAGTTCGAGATCGAGGGCGAGGGCGAGGGCCGCCCCTACGAGGGCACCCAGACCGCCAAGCTGA
AGGTGACCAAGGGTGGCCCCCTGCCCTTCGCCTGGGACATCCTGTCCCCTCAGTTCATGTACGGCTCCAA
GGCCTACGTGAAGCACCCCGCCGACATCCCCGACTACTTGAAGCTGTCCTTCCCCGAGGGCTTCAAGTGG
GAGCGCGTGATGAACTTCGAGGACGGCGGCGTGGTGACCGTGACCCAGGACTCCTCCCTGCAGGACGGCG
AGTTCATCTACAAGGTGAAGCTGCGCGGCACCAACTTCCCCTCCGACGGCCCCGTAATGCAGAAGAAGAC
CATGGGCTGGGAGGCCTCCTCCGAGCGGATGTACCCCGAGGACGGCGCCCTGAAGGGCGAGATCAAGCAG
AGGCTGAAGCTGAAGGACGGCGGCCACTACGACGCTGAGGTCAAGACCACCTACAAGGCCAAGAAGCCCG
TGCAGCTGCCCGGCGCCTACAACGTCAACATCAAGTTGGACATCACCTCCCACAACGAGGACTACACCAT
CGTGGAACAGTACGAACGCGCCGAGGGCCGCCACTCCACCGGCGGCATGGACGAGCTGTACAAGTAATCT
AGAGGGCCCGTTTAAACCCGCTGATCAGCCTCGACTGTGCCTTCTAGTTGCCAGCCATCTGTTGTTTGCC
CCTCCCCCGTGCCTTCCTTGACCCTGGAAGGTGCCACTCCCACTGTCCTTTCCTAATAAAATGAGGAAAT
TGCATCGCATTGTCTGAGTAGGTGTCATTCTATTCTGGGGGGTGGGGTGGGGCAGGACAGCAAGGGGGAG
GATTGGGAAGACAATAGCAGGCATGCTGGGGATGCGGTGGGCTCTATGGCTTCTGAGGCGGAAAGAACCA
GCTGGGGCTCTAGGGGGTATCCCC
[124 nt withheld, positions 3035-3158]
C
[91 nt withheld, positions 3160-3250]
A
[49 nt withheld, positions 3252-3300]
CCTTTGACGTTGGAGTCCACGTTCTTT
[37 nt withheld, positions 3328-3364]
ACCCTATCTCGGTCTATTCTTTTGATTTATAAGGGATTTTGCCGATTTCGGCCTATTGGTTAAAAAATGA
GCTGATTTAACAAAAATTTAACGCGAATTAATTCTGTGGAATGTGTGTCAGTTAGGGTGTGGAAAGTCCC
CAGGCTCCCCAGCAGGCAGAAGTATGCAAAGCATGCATCTCAATTAGTCAGCAACCAGGTGTGGAAAGTC
CCCAGGCTCCCCAGCAGGCAGAAGTATGCAAAGCATGCATCTCAATTAGTCAGCAACCATAGTCCCGCCC
CTAACTCCGCCCATCCCGCCCCTAACTCCGCCCAGTTCCGCCCATTCTCCGCCCCATGGCTGACTAATTT
TTTTTATTTATGCAGAGGCCGAGGCCGCCTCTGCCTCTGAGCTATTCCAGAAGTAGTGAGGAGGCTTTTT
TGGAGGCCTAGGCTTTTGCAAAAAGCTCCCGGGAGCTTGTATATCCATTTTCGGATCTGATCAGCACGTG
TTGACAATTAATCATCGGCATAGTATATCGGCATAGTATAATACGACAAGGTGAGGAACTAAACCATGGC
CAAGTTGACCAGTGCCGTTCCGGTGCTCACCGCGCGCGACGTCGCCGGAGCGGTCGAGTTCTGGACCGAC
CGGCTCGGGTTCTCCCGGGACTTCGTGGAGGACGACTTCGCCGGTGTGGTCCGGGACGACGTGACCCTGT
TCATCAGCGCGGTCCAGGACCAGGTGGTGCCGGACAACACCCTGGCCTGGGTGTGGGTGCGCGGCCTGGA
CGAGCTGTACGCCGAGTGGTCGGAGGTCGTGTCCACGAACTTCCGGGACGCCTCCGGGCCGGCCATGACC
GAGATCGGCGAGCAGCCGTGGGGGCGGGAGTTCGCCCTGCGCGACCCGGCCGGCAACTGCGTGCACTTCG
TGGCCGAGGAGCAGGACTGACACGTGCTACGAGATTTCGATTCCACCGCCGCCTTCTATGAAAGGTTGGG
CTTCGGAATCGTTTTCCGGGACGCCGGCTGGATGATCCTCCAGCGCGGGGATCTCATGCTGGAGTTCTTC
GCCCACCCCAACTTGTTTATTGCAGCTTATAATGGTTACAAATAAAGCAATAGCATCACAAATTTCACAA
ATAAAGCATTTTTTTCACTGCATTCTAGTTGTGGTTTGTCCAAACTCATCAATGTATCTTATCATGTCTG
TATACCGTCGACCTCTAGCTAGAGCTTGGCGTAATCATGGTCATAGCTGTTTCCTGTGTGAAATTGTTAT
CCGCTCACAATTCCACACAACATACGAGCCGGAAGCATAAAGTGTAAAGCCTGGGGTGCCTAATGAGTGA
GCTAACTCACATTAATTGCGTTGCGCTCACTGCCCGCTTTCCAGTCGGGAAACCTGTCGTGCCAGCTGCA
TTAATGAATCGGCCAACGCGCGGGGAGAGGCGGTTTGCGTATTGGGCGCTCTTCCGCTTCCTCGCTCACT
GACTCGCTGCGCTCGGTCGTTCGGCTGCGGCGAGCGGTATCAGCTCACTCAAAGGCGGTAATACGGTTAT
CCACAGAATCAGGGGATAACGCAGGAAAGAACATGTGAGCAAAAGGCCAGCAAAAGGCCAGGAACCGTAA
AAAGGCCGCGTTGCTGGCGTTTTTCCATAGGCTCCGCCCCCCTGACGAGCATCACAAAAATCGACGCTCA
AGTCAGAGGTGGCGAAACCCGACAGGACTATAAAGATACCAGGCGTTTCCCCCTGGAAGCTCCCTCGTGC
GCTCTCCTGTTCCGACCCTGCCGCTTACCGGATACCTGTCCGCCTTTCTCCCTTCGGGAAGCGTGGCGCT
TTCTCATAGCTCACGCTGTAGGTATCTCAGTTCGGTGTAGGTCGTTCGCTCCAAGCTGGGCTGTGTGCAC
GAACCCCCCGTTCAGCCCGACCGCTGCGCCTTATCCGGTAACTATCGTCTTGAGTCCAACCCGGTAAGAC
ACGACTTATCGCCACTGGCAGCAGCCACTGGTAACAGGATTAGCAGAGCGAGGTATGTAGGCGGTGCTAC
AGAGTTCTTGAAGTGGTGGCCTAACTACGGCTACACTAGAAGAACAGTATTTGGTATCTGCGCTCTGCTG
AAGCCAGTTACCTTCGGAAAAAGAGTTGGTAGCTCTTGATCCGGCAAACAAACCACCGCTGGTAGCGGTG
GTTTTTTTGTTTGCAAGCAGCAGATTACGCGCAGAAAAAAAGGATCTCAAGAAGATCCTTTGATCTTTTC
TACGGGGTCTGACGCTCAGTGGAACGAAAACTCACGTTAAGGGATTTTGGTCATGAGATTATCAAAAAGG
ATCTTCACCTAGATCCTTTTAAATTAAAAATGAAGTTTTAAATCAATCTAAAGTATATATGAGTAAACTT
GGTCTGACAGTTACCAATGCTTAATCAGTGAGGCACCTATCTCAGCGATCTGTCTATTTCGTTCATCCAT
AGTTGCCTGACTCCCCGTCGTGTAGATAACTACGATACGGGAGGGCTTACCATCTGGCCCCAGTGCTGCA
ATGATACCGCGAGACCCACGCTCACCGGCTCCAGATTTATCAGCAATAAACCAGCCAGCCGGAAGGGCCG
AGCGCAGAAGTGGTCCTGCAACTTTATCCGCCTCCATCCAGTCTATTAATTGTTGCCGGGAAGCTAGAGT
AAGTAGTTCGCCAGTTAATAGTTTGCGCAACGTTGTTGCCATTGCTACAGGCATCGTGGTGTCACGCTCG
TCGTTTGGTATGGCTTCATTCAGCTCCGGTTCCCAACGATCAAGGCGAGTTACATGATCCCCCATGTTGT
GCAAAAAAGCGGTTAGCTCCTTCGGTCCTCCGATCGTTGTCAGAAGTAAGTTGGCCGCAGTGTTATCACT
CATGGTTATGGCAGCACTGCATAATTCTCTTACTGTCATGCCATCCGTAAGATGCTTTTCTGTGACTGGT
GAGTACTCAACCAAGTCATTCTGAGAATAGTGTATGCGGCGACCGAGTTGCTCTTGCCCGGCGTCAATAC
GGGATAATACCGCGCCACATAGCAGAACTTTAAAAGTGCTCATCATTGGAAAACGTTCTTCGGGGCGAAA
ACTCTCAAGGATCTTACCGCTGTTGAGATCCAGTTCGATGTAACCCACTCGTGCACCCAACTGATCTTCA
GCATCTTTTACTTTCACCAGCGTTTCTGGGTGAGCAAAAACAGGAAGGCAAAATGCCGCAAAAAAGGGAA
TAAGGGCGACACGGAAATGTTGAATACTCATACTCTTCCTTTTTCAATATTATTGAAGCATTTATCAGGG
TTATTGTCTCATGAGCGGATACATATTTGAATGTATTTAGAAAAATAAACAAATAGGGGTTCCGCGCACA
TTTCCCCGAAAAGTGCCACCTGACGTCGACGGATCGGGAGATCTCCCGATCCCCTATGGTGCACTCTCAG
TACAATCTGCTCTGATGCCGCATAGTTAAGCCAGTATCTGCTCCCTGCTTGTGTGTTGGAGGTCGCTGAG
TAGTGCGCGAGCAAAAT
